>Addgene plasmid #177702 | pDIV495 | addgene full sequence | sequence record 353319 | Addgene NGS Result
TTCCTGGTGAAAAACCGCCACAAATTGACCATGACAGTGCTTGCTCGGAGTTTTCAGCGGAGGGCGTGCG
CCCGGGCAAACATAGTGCATTGTGATGTAGGCGGCAAATATATGCCGGATACGCGCTTATGGAGCGGATT
GCCCCGGCGGAGAAAAGTATATAAGTAGCCAGCGCAAGGCCCCCATTTCTAGAGAATTTTTCCCTTCAAT
TGATTACAACTTCAATTAACTACAAACAAAACAAACAACCATGGGAACCACCTTGGATGACACTGCTTAT
CGATACCGAACATCTGTACCTGGTGATGCTGAAGCTATCGAAGCCCTTGACGGGTCATTCACAACTGACA
CCGTCTTTAGAGTTACAGCTACTGGGGATGGGTTTACATTGCGAGAAGTACCAGTAGATCCTCCTTTGAC
CAAAGTATTCCCAGATGACGAAAGTGACGATGAATCCGATGACGGTGAGGACGGTGACCCAGACTCAAGA
ACATTTGTCGCTTATGGAGACGACGGTGATTTGGCCGGTTTCGTAGTTGTATCCTATTCTGGATGGAACC
GAAGACTTACTGTCGAGGATATAGAGGTTGCCCCAGAACATCGTGGGCACGGTGTTGGGCGAGCCCTTAT
GGGATTAGCTACAGAATTTGCCCGTGAACGTGGGGCTGGACATTTATGGTTAGAAGTCACCAATGTTAAT
GCACCAGCTATACATGCATATCGAAGAATGGGGTTCACACTTTGTGGATTGGATACAGCTTTATACGATG
GTACAGCCTCAGACGGAGAACAAGCTTTATACATGTCTATGCCTTGTCCATAATCAGTACTGACAATAAA
AAGATTCTTGTTTTCAAGAACTTGTCATTTGTATAGTTTTTTTATATTGTAGTTGTTCTATTTTAATCAA
ATGTTAGCGTGATTTATATTTTTTTTCGCCTCGACATCATCTGCCCAGATGCGAAGTTAAGTGCGCAGAA
AGTAATATCATGCGTTAATCGTATGTGAATGCTGGTCGCTATACTGCTGTCGATTCGATACTAACGCCGC
CATCCAGTGTCGAAAACGAGCTCTCGAGAACCCTTAATATAACTTCGTATAATGTATGCTATACGAAGTT
ATTAGGTGATATCAGATCCACTAGTGGCCATTAAGACCTCAGCGCGGCCGCAAATTTAAATAAAATGAAG
TGAAGTTCCTATACTTTCTAGAGAATAGGAACTTCTATAGTGAGTCGAATAAGGGCGACACAAAATTTAT
TCTAAATGCATAATAAATACTGATAACATCTTATAGTTTGTATTATATTTTGTATTATCGTTGACATGTA
TAATTTTGATATCAAAAACTGATTTTCCCTTTATTATTTTCGAGATTTATTTTCTTAATTCTCTTTAACA
AACTAGAAATATTGTATATACAAAAAATCATAAATAATAGATGAATAGTTTAATTATAGGTGTTCATCAA
TCGAAAAAGCAACGTATCTTATTTAAAGTGCGTTGCTTTTTTCTCATTTATAAGGTTAAATAATTCTCAT
ATATCAAGCAAAGTGACAGGCGCCCTTAAATATTCTGACAAATGCTCTTTCCCTAAACTCCCCCCATAAA
AAAACCCGCCGAAGCGGGTTTTTACGTTATTTGCGGATTAACGATTACTCGTTATCAGAACCGCCCAGGG
GGCCCGAGCTTAAGACTGGCCGTCGTTTTACAACACAGAAAGAGTTTGTAGAAACGCAAAAAGGCCATCC
GTCAGGGGCCTTCTGCTTAGTTTGATGCCTGGCAGTTCCCTACTCTCGCCTTCCGCTTCCTCGCTCACTG
ACTCGCTGCGCTCGGTCGTTCGGCTGCGGCGAGCGGTATCAGCTCACTCAAAGGCGGTAATACGGTTATC
CACAGAATCAGGGGATAACGCAGGAAAGAACATGTGAGCAAAAGGCCAGCAAAAGGCCAGGAACCGTAAA
AAGGCCGCGTTGCTGGCGTTTTTCCATAGGCTCCGCCCCCCTGACGAGCATCACAAAAATCGACGCTCAA
GTCAGAGGTGGCGAAACCCGACAGGACTATAAAGATACCAGGCGTTTCCCCCTGGAAGCTCCCTCGTGCG
CTCTCCTGTTCCGACCCTGCCGCTTACCGGATACCTGTCCGCCTTTCTCCCTTCGGGAAGCGTGGCGCTT
TCTCATAGCTCACGCTGTAGGTATCTCAGTTCGGTGTAGGTCGTTCGCTCCAAGCTGGGCTGTGTGCACG
AACCCCCCGTTCAGCCCGACCGCTGCGCCTTATCCGGTAACTATCGTCTTGAGTCCAACCCGGTAAGACA
CGACTTATCGCCACTGGCAGCAGCCACTGGTAACAGGATTAGCAGAGCGAGGTATGTAGGCGGTGCTACA
GAGTTCTTGAAGTGGTGGGCTAACTACGGCTACACTAGAAGAACAGTATTTGGTATCTGCGCTCTGCTGA
AGCCAGTTACCTTCGGAAAAAGAGTTGGTAGCTCTTGATCCGGCAAACAAACCACCGCTGGTAGCGGTGG
TTTTTTTGTTTGCAAGCAGCAGATTACGCGCAGAAAAAAAGGATCTCAAGAAGATCCTTTGATCTTTTCT
ACGGGGTCTGACGCTCAGTGGAACGACGCGCGCGTAACTCACGTTAAGGGATTTTGGTCATGAGCTTGCG
CCGTCCCGTCAAGTCAGCGTAATGCTCTGCTTACCAATGCTTAATCAGTGAGGCACCTATCTCAGCGATC
TGTCTATTTCGTTCATCCATAGTTGCCTGACTCCCCGTCGTGTAGATAACTACGATACGGGAGGGCTTAC
CATCTGGCCCCAGCGCTGCGATGATACCGCGAGAACCACGCTCACCGGCTCCGGATTTATCAGCAATAAA
CCAGCCAGCCGGAAGGGCCGAGCGCAGAAGTGGTCCTGCAACTTTATCCGCCTCCATCCAGTCTATTAAT
TGTTGCCGGGAAGCTAGAGTAAGTAGTTCGCCAGTTAATAGTTTGCGCAACGTTGTTGCCATCGCTACAG
GCATCGTGGTGTCACGCTCGTCGTTTGGTATGGCTTCATTCAGCTCCGGTTCCCAACGATCAAGGCGAGT
TACATGATCCCCCATGTTGTGCAAAAAAGCGGTTAGCTCCTTCGGTCCTCCGATCGTTGTCAGAAGTAAG
TTGGCCGCAGTGTTATCACTCATGGTTATGGCAGCACTGCATAATTCTCTTACTGTCATGCCATCCGTAA
GATGCTTTTCTGTGACTGGTGAGTACTCAACCAAGTCATTCTGAGAATAGTGTATGCGGCGACCGAGTTG
CTCTTGCCCGGCGTCAATACGGGATAATACCGCGCCACATAGCAGAACTTTAAAAGTGCTCATCATTGGA
AAACGTTCTTCGGGGCGAAAACTCTCAAGGATCTTACCGCTGTTGAGATCCAGTTCGATGTAACCCACTC
GTGCACCCAACTGATCTTCAGCATCTTTTACTTTCACCAGCGTTTCTGGGTGAGCAAAAACAGGAAGGCA
AAATGCCGCAAAAAAGGGAATAAGGGCGACACGGAAATGTTGAATACTCATATTCTTCCTTTTTCAATAT
TATTGAAGCATTTATCAGGGTTATTGTCTCATGAGCGGATACATATTTGAATGTATTTAGAAAAATAAAC
AAATAGGGGTCAGTGTTACAACCAATTAACCAATTCTGAACATTATCGCGAGCCCATTTATACCTGAATA
TGGCTCATAACACCCCTTGTTTGCCTGGCGGCAGTAGCGCGGTGGTCCCACCTGACCCCATGCCGAACTC
AGAAGTGAAACGCCGTAGCGCCGATGGTAGTGTGGGGACTCCCCATGCGAGAGTAGGGAACTGCCAGGCA
TCAAATAAAACGAAAGGCTCAGTCGAAAGACTGGGCCTTTCGCCCGGGCTAATTATGGGGTGTCGCCCTT
ATTCGACTCTATAGTGAAGTTCCTATTCTCTAGAAAGTATAGGAACTTCTGAAGTGGGGATTTAAATGCG
GCCGCGCTGAGGGTTTAATGGGCTTAGTTAGCCTTGCTTGTGACTTTGCAGCTTTATCCATGAACGGATC
ATACGATTGTATTTCTGAATTTGTCATAGTGACTTTAAGTTGTTCTTTATTTGGTATGATTCTATTTTTT
AGGACTTTCTAAAAAATCAATTTAAATTTTGGAAAACCATTTGTGGTTTTTCTTAAATGATTGCAAAATT
ATTAAAAAATCGTTAAAAAAATATTCAGTGTAAAAAGACTAGCATTCATGATCTCAACATCTTTGGATAA
TATCAGAATGAGAAAGAACAGATACGCAGTACGTTTTTTGGTGAGCTCTTTGCACTTCTTTAGTTCTTTC
CATCAATATCAGTTTTTTAAACTTTTAGGACTAAAAGTGATGTTTAACTTCAAAATGTTTAAAATTTTGT
TCTTCCCGACGTTCATTAAGAATACTAATACACTTTAATAATTATTTTAATATTTTGTTCTAAATAATGA
CTTTTAATTAAAAAAGATAAAATATAAAAACATCATAATAACTCACCAGAGGTTAAGAACAAAAAAACAA
ATTAGATATCTGCTAATCCAATATAGTTAAATCAATCTTTCCTTGGTATAATGGGTATATTACATATATT
TCAAGGACCGACACTCCTACCAAATATCTAAAATTTACCATATTAACATAACATGTATATAAACGTCAAA
TCATAATCAGCACTAGCGGAATGCGTGCGATCTGAACCTCCCCAGGAGTCATAAATAATAGTCAGATCTT
TCAGGCTCATCTTGTTCTCTCCATGTTCTTGCATATAAACATATCAGACCGAACATATCTCACTTTTTTT
CATTTTTCTATGCTGTGATGGCGTATGGCAGAAGCGCGCAGATTGTGTACTTTTGATTCTTTATTACAGT
TTAAGTGTCCGGTTCGATCTCTGCGGTCGCAAACTTGTGAATTTGAGTAATCAATTCTTCAAGTTTCAGC
AAGCTAAGCAGATTAATGCATGTTTTAGAGCTAGAAATAGCAAGTTAAAATAAGGCTAGTCCGTTATCAA
CTTGAAAAAGTGGCACCGAGTCGGTGCTTTTTTTCTCGAGTTTTTTTATCGAGTGTTTAAGGATAATGAT
AACTGAAGAGAAGAATTAGTTTTGCCGCCACCGCGGGTTTGCCTCTGATTAAATAAAAAAAAGCTGGTGC
TTTTTTTTCTTTTATAGGAACATCTTGAATATATGAACTAATTAAATGATAATTTTTTACCCATCTTTAC
TCTTAATCACTGAGCTGCAGTCAAAGAAAAAGGGATACAGCACCTGGTGAAGAGATGAACGGAGACTAAC
TTAGACGCGTTGATTCTTTTCAATTGCACATTTTATTAATCGATGCTAACGTCTATTTACATATATTCTT
TAGAGATATTATCTAGGGCTTCAAATAATCTCTGGACAGCAATAAAAGTCTCTTCAAAAGTATTGTATAA
CGGCAATGGGGCTAATCTGATTACATCTGGTCTTCTTTCGTCACAGATTATAGCATGATCATGCAAGTAC
GCATTAACTCGTTCCATGACGTTCTTGCCCTTTTCATCGAAATGCGGTTGAAACATAATGGACAATTGAC
ATCCTCTTTCAGCTGGATTCAAAGGAGTTAAAATTTTAAACCCAAATTTGGAGTTTGATGTACTGGATTG
TGGTATGTAATACTTGGAATTCGTCAATAGATCCTGTAAAAATTGAGTCAAAGCAACACTTTTTTCACGA
AGTTTAGATACTCCACCCACTTTAGCATACACTTCCAATGACGACTTCACAGCAACAACATCAAGAACAG
AAGGATTTGACTGTCTGTAAGAAAGAGCCGAGTTTATTGGATCAAACTCTTCTAACATTTTGAATCGTTC
TTGGGAGTTATTGCCCCACCAACCAGCTAGTCTAGGAACGAAACTGCTCTTCTTGTTCTCTATAGTGTAT
TTTTCATGCACAAAAATTCCACCTATGGCTCCAGGTCCCGAGTTTAAATATTTATCGCGTGCATTCAGCA
ATTCCAAAATCCCATTAGAGGGGTTCTTCACGATTATCTATTTGATCACTCTCGCCTAAACTATAAATAT
AGCTACCTTTTTATCAATATACATGTACTTCCGAACATCGGCCCTTATCTGTTATTAATCTATTAATAAA
CCCTTAACAATTTCCTGTTGCTCCTTGTAAACCAGTCCTATATGTCCAACTTGCCCGGATTGGTCTGATC
TTCCGATCTAACAATCACGTCTTACTAATATTATAATGCCTTGGTAACACGTCTCGCGTTTACGCGTATG
CCCTTTAGGAATTTTGTAAACAAACTGCCCCGTAGATTACAAACAAGAGAGTGAATTCCACCCTCAACTA
TAGACCTAGGAGCCATTTTTCTATATAACTACTATCTGTATAAGGATGGGGCCTCCTGGGACATGTTCAA
TTGAATTTTACGCTTCGAACCATACACATAACACGTAAAAAGCTCTAATATTGGGCTTCTTAAATGGAAA
GTTGTAGTATAGATTTTACGCGATGATCCAATTCGCGTTTTGTGTAGGGAATTGCTTCTACATCAAGCAA
AATTTACAATGCTTTTATGTATACGGCCGTAGACGGAATAGACAACATTGTATAATCAGGAATTGATATA
AAATAGTTGATATCCCACTATTCTAATAACTTCATTTTTTATTAATTAGTATTTGATAATATAAAATTTC
ATTAGTTGCTTTCAAACATTATTCAGACAATCTGTCATATGGATAAAAAGTATAGTATTGGTTTAGATAT
TGGTACTAACTCTGTGGGTTGGGCAGTTATCACTGACGAATATAAAGTTCCATCAAAGAAATTTAAGGTG
TTAGGTAACACTGACAGACACTCAATAAAAAAGAATCTTATCGGTGCTCTTTTGTTCGACTCCGGTGAAA
CTGCCGAGGCTACACGTTTAAAAAGAACAGCAAGAAGAAGATATACCCGTAGAAAAAATAGAATATGTTA
TTTACAAGAAATCTTTTCTAATGAAATGGCTAAAGTTGATGATTCCTTTTTCCATAGATTGGAAGAGTCA
TTTTTGGTTGAAGAAGACAAAAAGCATGAGAGACATCCAATCTTTGGGAATATAGTTGATGAAGTGGCTT
ACCATGAAAAATATCCTACCATTTATCATTTAAGAAAGAAATTGGTAGATTCAACTGATAAAGCTGACCT
TAGATTAATCTATTTAGCACTTGCCCATATGATTAAATTTAGAGGTCATTTTTTGATTGAAGGTGATTTG
AACCCAGATAATTCTGACGTGGATAAATTATTTATTCAATTAGTCCAAACCTACAACCAATTATTTGAGG
AAAATCCAATTAATGCTAGTGGTGTCGATGCCAAAGCTATATTATCAGCCAGATTATCAAAATCTAGACG
TTTGGAAAATTTGATTGCCCAATTGCCAGGAGAAAAAAAGAATGGATTATTTGGAAACTTGATCGCATTA
TCATTGGGTTTGACACCAAATTTTAAATCTAATTTTGATTTAGCTGAAGATGCTAAATTACAATTATCAA
AAGACACCTATGACGACGATTTGGACAATTTACTTGCTCAAATTGGTGATCAATATGCAGATTTGTTCTT
AGCTGCTAAAAACTTATCTGATGCTATTTTGTTGTCTGATATTTTGAGAGTGAACACAGAAATAACCAAA
GCTCCATTATCAGCATCTATGATCAAACGTTATGATGAACACCATCAGGATTTGACTTTATTGAAAGCTT
TGGTGAGACAACAATTGCCAGAGAAGTATAAAGAAATCTTTTTCGATCAATCTAAAAACGGGTATGCAGG
TTATATTGATGGGGGTGCCTCCCAAGAGGAATTTTACAAATTTATAAAACCTATTTTAGAAAAGATGGAT
GGGACTGAGGAACTTTTGGTCAAATTGAACAGAGAAGATTTGTTACGTAAACAGAGAACTTTTGATAATG
GTAGTATACCTCACCAAATTCATTTGGGTGAGTTGCATGCAATTTTAAGAAGACAAGAAGATTTTTATCC
ATTTTTAAAAGATAATAGAGAAAAAATCGAGAAAATTTTAACCTTTAGAATTCCATACTATGTTGGGCCT
TTGGCTAGAGGTAATTCAAGATTTGCCTGGATGACACGTAAATCAGAAGAAACTATTACCCCTTGGAATT
TTGAAGAGGTTGTTGATAAAGGAGCATCAGCACAGAGTTTTATTGAAAGAATGACCAATTTCGATAAAAA
CTTACCAAATGAAAAAGTTTTACCAAAACATTCCTTGTTATACGAATATTTTACTGTTTACAATGAACTT
ACAAAGGTTAAATATGTTACTGAAGGTATGCGTAAGCCAGCCTTTTTATCTGGAGAACAGAAAAAGGCAA
TAGTTGATTTATTGTTTAAAACAAATAGAAAAGTTACTGTTAAACAATTAAAAGAAGATTACTTTAAGAA
AATTGAATGTTTTGATTCAGTTGAAATCAGTGGTGTTGAAGACAGATTTAATGCTAGTTTAGGAACTTAC
CATGATTTACTTAAAATTATCAAAGATAAAGATTTCTTGGATAACGAAGAAAATGAAGACATTTTAGAAG
ACATTGTTTTAACCTTAACTTTATTCGAAGATAGAGAGATGATTGAAGAACGTTTGAAGACTTATGCACA
TTTGTTTGACGATAAAGTGATGAAACAGTTGAAAAGAAGACGTTATACTGGATGGGGTAGATTGTCTCGT
AAATTGATCAATGGAATTAGAGATAAACAAAGTGGTAAAACTATCTTGGACTTTTTGAAATCTGACGGAT
TTGCTAATAGAAATTTCATGCAATTGATCCACGACGATAGTTTGACATTTAAAGAAGACATCCAAAAGGC
CCAAGTGAGTGGGCAAGGTGATTCATTACATGAACATATTGCAAATTTAGCCGGATCTCCTGCTATTAAG
AAAGGGATATTACAAACTGTTAAAGTTGTGGATGAATTAGTGAAAGTAATGGGAAGACATAAACCTGAAA
ACATTGTCATTGAGATGGCAAGAGAAAATCAAACTACACAAAAAGGACAGAAAAATAGTAGAGAACGTAT
GAAAAGAATAGAAGAGGGTATTAAAGAATTGGGTAGTCAAATATTGAAAGAACACCCAGTGGAAAATACC
CAGTTGCAAAATGAAAAATTATATCTTTACTACCTTCAAAATGGACGTGATATGTATGTTGATCAGGAAT
TAGATATAAATAGACTTTCAGATTATGATGTAGATCATATAGTTCCACAATCTTTCTTGAAAGATGATTC
CATAGACAATAAAGTATTAACTAGAAGTGATAAAAATAGAGGTAAAAGTGATAATGTCCCAAGTGAGGAA
GTCGTCAAAAAGATGAAAAATTACTGGCGTCAACTTTTGAATGCTAAATTAATTACTCAAAGAAAATTTG
ATAATTTGACTAAAGCAGAAAGAGGTGGGCTTTCTGAATTAGATAAAGCCGGGTTCATTAAAAGACAATT
GGTCGAAACTAGACAAATTACTAAACATGTTGCCCAAATTTTAGATTCCCGTATGAACACTAAGTATGAC
GAAAATGATAAGTTAATACGTGAGGTTAAAGTCATTACTTTAAAATCAAAACTTGTCTCTGATTTCAGAA
AGGATTTCCAATTCTATAAAGTTAGAGAAATTAATAATTATCATCATGCTCATGATGCATATTTGAATGC
TGTAGTTGGAACTGCTTTAATCAAGAAATACCCTAAATTAGAATCTGAATTTGTATATGGTGATTACAAA
GTCTATGATGTTAGAAAGATGATTGCTAAATCAGAACAAGAAATTGGTAAAGCTACAGCTAAATACTTCT
TTTACTCTAACATTATGAATTTCTTTAAAACAGAAATTACTTTGGCAAACGGTGAAATTAGAAAAAGACC
TCTTATTGAAACAAATGGTGAGACTGGAGAGATAGTTTGGGACAAAGGGCGTGATTTCGCTACTGTTAGA
AAAGTTTTATCAATGCCACAAGTTAACATTGTAAAGAAAACAGAGGTTCAAACTGGTGGTTTCTCAAAAG
AAAGTATTTTGCCTAAAAGAAATAGTGATAAATTGATTGCCAGAAAAAAGGATTGGGATCCAAAGAAATA
TGGTGGTTTCGACTCACCAACCGTAGCCTATTCTGTTTTGGTTGTGGCAAAGGTTGAAAAGGGTAAAAGT
AAAAAGCTTAAATCAGTAAAAGAACTTTTGGGTATTACAATAATGGAAAGAAGTTCCTTTGAAAAGAACC
CTATTGATTTTTTGGAAGCTAAAGGTTATAAGGAAGTAAAGAAGGACTTAATAATCAAATTGCCTAAATA
TTCTTTATTTGAATTAGAAAATGGGAGAAAAAGAATGTTGGCTTCTGCTGGAGAATTGCAAAAGGGTAAT
GAATTAGCATTGCCTTCCAAATATGTTAACTTCTTGTATTTAGCTTCACACTATGAAAAGTTGAAAGGGT
CACCAGAAGATAACGAGCAAAAACAATTATTTGTTGAACAACACAAACACTACTTAGATGAGATTATAGA
ACAAATTAGTGAATTCAGTAAAAGAGTGATATTAGCTGATGCAAATTTAGATAAAGTTTTGTCAGCCTAT
AACAAACATAGAGATAAGCCAATTAGAGAACAAGCAGAAAACATTATTCACTTATTTACCCTTACCAATT
TAGGAGCACCTGCTGCTTTCAAGTATTTTGATACAACAATTGATCGTAAAAGATATACCTCAACAAAAGA
AGTCTTAGACGCCACCTTAATTCATCAATCAATCACTGGATTGTATGAGACAAGAATTGATTTGTCTCAA
TTGGGTGGTGATGAAGGGGCTGATCCTAAGAAGAAAAGAAAAGTTGATCCAAAGAAAAAGCGTAAGGTGG
ATCCTAAGAAAAAGAGAAAGGTTGACTACAAAGACCATGACGGTGATTATAAAGATCATGACATCGACTA
CAAGGATGACGATGACAAGTGATAATGACTGCAGAGATCCATCGACCTGCCGCCAAGCTAATTCCGGGCG
AATTTCTGTCGAGTCATGTAATTAGTTATGTCACGCTTACATTCACGCCCTCCCCCCACATCCGCTCTAA
CCGAAAAGGAAGGAGTTAGACAACCTGAAGTCTAGGTCCCTATTTATTTTTTTATAGTTATGTTAGTATT
AAGAACGTTATTTATATTTCAAATTTTTCTTTTTTTTCTGTACAGACGCGTGTACGCATGTAACATTATA
CTGAAAACCTTGCTTGAGAAGGTTTTGGGACGCTCGAAATCGCGTGCATTCAACGCTGCAGGTCGACAAC
CCTTAATATAACTTGGAAAGCAAGCAATCGTAGCCCCAGCAAAGCACTATAGTAGGTGTTTGCTCTTTTT
ATTTCCTTTGCTCTACGCACTGTAATACAGGATTGATGAAAGCAGTATAGAAAATCGCCTCGAAGCCTCG
TGAATCAGTAGATCTATTTACATTGTTCGTCTCGTGCGGTTTTTCACCAGTGTCATGAGCGAGCGAACTT
GGTCGACATCATTAAAAAAAACTGCGGCTTTCGTGTCAGAGTCGCTGTGTATCACTTCGACGTAGGTAAT
CAGCTCTTAAGCTTGAAGTGTGGATCGGAATTTTCTTCTCCTCCTTCATTAGTCATCTTCCATGAAAGAG
TGACTTTTGACTCACACGAAGGAAAATGTGCGCAAATTACAAATCACCTACAAGCCACAAGACACATTCA
TCAAAGGCACCAAACAAGACATTCAAGTGGACCATGATAAAAGCCAAGGTTTGAAGGCATATTCTGTATA
CTTCAATCTTGGTTTGCTCGGCCCAAGTCCCGGCGATTAGCGGCGCCCGGTGGCCCGGCTGGATAGATTT
CAATTGGCACACGCACAATTATCTCCACAATTGCATTGCATACACCTTTACACCACAACTCGGCGACCTC
GGCCAGCCTCTGAAAACACATAGCCAAAAACGAAGAAGGGACAGGCATTTTCCCTTCATTGCCTAGTATG
GCATAATACGTCACCAAACCATGCATTATGGATTGTTAAGAGCTAATC
Features (pLannotate 1.2.2; 18 found; start..end, strand, type, name):
    245..820     +  CDS            sta: STA_STRLA - Experimental evidence at protein level: Swiss-Prot protein existence level 1. Involved in resistance to streptothricin, a broad-spectrum antibiotic produced by streptomycetes. Detoxifies streptothricin via acetylation of the beta amino group of the first beta-lysyl moiety of streptothricin. From Streptomyces lavendulae.
    829..1026    +  terminator     TEF terminator: Ashbya gossypii TEF terminator
   1089..1122    -  protein_bind   loxP: Cre-mediated recombination occurs in the 8-bp core sequence (GCATACAT). Cre recombinase
   1192..1225    -  protein_bind   FRT (minimal): supports FLP-mediated excision but not integration (Turan and Bode, 2011) FLP recombinase from the Saccharomyces cerevisiae 2μ plasmid
   1695..1714    +  CDS            lacZα (fragment): LacZα fragment of β-galactosidase; lacZ fragment
   1739..1756    -  terminator     rrnB T2 terminator (fragment): transcription terminator T2 from the E. coli rrnB gene
   1981..2569    -  rep_origin     ori: high-copy-number ColE1/pMB1/pBR322/pUC origin of replication
   2691..3551    -  CDS            AmpR: β-lactamase; bla; confers resistance to ampicillin, carbenicillin, and related antibiotics
   3554..3650    -  promoter       AmpR promoter (fragment): bla
   3680..3704    -  CDS            KanR (fragment): aminoglycoside phosphotransferase; aph(3')-Ia; confers resistance to kanamycin
   3733..3848    +  ncRNA          5S rRNA: Accession: RF00001 - 5S ribosomal RNA
   3852..3892    +  terminator     rrnB T1 terminator (fragment): transcription terminator T1 from the E. coli rrnB gene
   3936..3969    +  protein_bind   FRT (minimal): supports FLP-mediated excision but not integration (Turan and Bode, 2011) FLP recombinase from the Saccharomyces cerevisiae 2μ plasmid
   4992..5067    +  misc_RNA       gRNA scaffold: guide RNA scaffold for the Streptococcus pyogenes CRISPR/Cas9 system
   5395..6003    -  CDS            BNA5 (fragment): KYNU_YEAST - Experimental evidence at protein level: Swiss-Prot protein existence level 1. Catalyzes the cleavage of L-kynurenine (L-Kyn) and L-3- hydroxykynurenine (L-3OHKyn) into anthranilic acid (AA) and 3- hydroxyanthranilic acid (3-OHAA), respectively. From Saccharomyces cerevisiae (strain ATCC 204508 / S288c) (Baker's yeast).
   6759..10862   +  CDS            cas9: CAS9_STRP1 - Also known as csn1 From Streptococcus pyogenes serotype M1.
  10944..11009   +  CDS            3xFLAG: three tandem FLAG® epitope tags, followed by an enterokinase cleavage site
  11074..11308   +  terminator     CYC1 terminator (fragment): S. cerevisiae CYC1; transcription terminator for CYC1
