[The description below was written by a language model from this plasmid's Addgene catalogue record and pLannotate feature annotations shown in this document.]
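Description:
pDIV495 is a 12,088 bp E. coli–yeast shuttle plasmid built on the pDIV066 backbone for CRISPR/Cas9 genome editing in the CTG-clade yeast Debaryomyces hansenii. In bacteria it is maintained through a high-copy ColE1/pUC-type origin and an ampicillin resistance gene (β-lactamase). In yeast it is selected with nourseothricin, using a CTG-clade-compatible Nat gene (annotated as a streptothricin acetyltransferase) that the record places under the Candida lusitaniae TDH3 promoter and that is followed by the Ashbya gossypii TEF terminator. No yeast replication origin is annotated in the feature table. The record also does not state how the plasmid is maintained in D. hansenii. A fragment with similarity to the S. cerevisiae BNA5 coding sequence is detected, but its role is not explained.

The payload combines two editing components. A Streptococcus pyogenes Cas9 coding sequence, recoded for CTG-clade hosts and derived from an earlier plasmid, is driven by the D. hansenii RNR2 promoter. It carries a C-terminal SV40 nuclear localisation signal according to the catalogue, and the annotation also shows a 3xFLAG epitope downstream, followed by a CYC1 terminator fragment. The sgRNA cassette is expressed from a D. hansenii promoter listed as SRC1p and pairs an ADE2-targeting spacer with the standard S. pyogenes guide scaffold. Minimal FRT sites and a loxP site are also present, with the two FRT sites flanking the bacterial backbone segment, though the record does not describe an intended use for them.

The plasmid is used to cut the ADE2 locus in D. hansenii. The associated publication concerns efficient oligonucleotide-mediated gene editing in this species.
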