Addgene plasmid #177702: pDIV495
Purpose: Plasmid expressing optimized Cas9 and NAT marker and sgRNA targeting ADE2 locus in D. hansenii
Depositing lab: Uffe Mortensen. Depositing organization: Danmarks Tekniske Universitet. Publication: A CRISPR/Cas9 method facilitates efficient oligo-mediated gene editing in Debaryomyces hansenii. Strucko T, Andersen NL, Mahler MR, Martinez JL, Mortensen UH. Synth Biol (Oxf). 2021 Oct 12;6(1):ysab031. doi: 10.1093/synbio/ysab031. eCollection 2021. PubMed 34746438.
Backbone
  Vector backbone: pDIV066
  Total vector size (bp): 12088
  Vector type: Bacterial Expression, Yeast Expression, CRISPR
  Selectable markers: Nourseothricin
Growth in bacteria
  Bacterial resistance: Ampicillin, 100 μg/mL
  Growth temperature: 37°C
  Growth strain: DH5alpha
  Copy number: Unknown
Gene/Insert 1
  Gene/Insert name: Cas9
  Species: CTG-clade compatible
  Promoter: RNR2p (Debaryomyces hansenii )
  Tag / fusion protein: SV40 (C terminal on insert)
  Cloning method: Gibson Cloning
  Sequencing primers: 5′ CTATGGCTCCAGGTCCCGAG
Gene/Insert 2
  Gene/Insert name: Nat
  Species: CTG-clade compatible
  Promoter: TDH3p (Candida lusitaniae)
  Cloning method: Unknown
  Sequencing primers: 5′ GCTTGAGAAGGTTTTGGGACG
Gene/Insert 3
  Gene/Insert name: sgRNA Targeting ADE2 locus in D.hansenii: AGCTAaGCAGATTAAtGCAT
  Species: Synthetic; CTG-Clade compatible
  Promoter: SRC1p (Debaryomyces hansenii)
  Cloning method: Unknown
  Sequencing primers: 5′ CTAGAAAGTATAGGAACTTCTGAAGTGG
Resource information
  A portion of this plasmid was derived from a plasmid made by: Codon optimized Cas9 was derived from another plasmid pRB732 that was obtained from Prof. Richard J. Bennett
Terms and licenses: Academic/Nonprofit Terms; Industry Terms: Not Available to Industry
How to cite: pDIV495 was a gift from Uffe Mortensen (Addgene plasmid # 177702 ; http://n2t.net/addgene:177702 ; RRID:Addgene_177702)
